Addgene plasmid #51875: CYYR-bio-His
Purpose: Expresses full-length Cysteine and tyrosine-rich protein 1 precursor ectodomain in mammalian cells. C-terminal rat Cd4d3+4 tag, biotinylation sequence and His tag.
Depositing lab: Gavin Wright. Depositing organization: Wellcome Sanger Institute. Publication: A human platelet receptor protein microarray identifies FcepsilonR1alpha as an activating PEAR1 ligand. Sun Y, Vandenbriele C, Kauskot A, Verhamme P, Hoylaerts MF, Wright GJ. Mol Cell Proteomics. 2015 Feb 23. pii: mcp.M114.046946. 10.1074/mcp.M114.046946 PubMed 25713122.
Backbone
  Vector backbone: pTT3
  Backbone manufacturer: Yves Durocher, NRC
  Backbone size w/o insert (bp): 6618
  Total vector size (bp): 6821
  Modifications to backbone: Rat CD4 d3+4, enzymatic biotinylation sequence, linker and His tag (CD4d3+4-BioLHis).
  Vector type: Mammalian Expression
Growth in bacteria
  Bacterial resistance: Ampicillin, 100 μg/mL
  Growth temperature: 37°C
  Growth strain: Top10
  Copy number: High Copy
Gene/Insert
  Gene/Insert name: CYYR (alt name: Cysteine and tyrosine-rich protein 1 precursor)
  Species: H. sapiens (human)
  Insert size (bp): 203
  Entrez Gene: CYYR1 (a.k.a. C21orf95)
  Promoter: CMV
  Tag / fusion protein: rat CD4 d3+4 (C terminal on backbone); enzymatic biotinylation sequence (C terminal on backbone); His tag (C terminal on backbone)
  Cloning method: Restriction Enzyme; 5′ cloning site NotI (not destroyed); 3′ cloning site AscI (not destroyed)
  Sequencing primers: 5′ CMV-fwd
Resource information
  A portion of this plasmid was derived from a plasmid made by: Insert was chemically synthesised.
Terms and licenses: Academic/Nonprofit Terms; Industry Terms: Not Available to Industry
Depositor comments: Article ref 61
How to cite: CYYR-bio-His was a gift from Gavin Wright (Addgene plasmid # 51875 ; http://n2t.net/addgene:51875 ; RRID:Addgene_51875)
