[The description below was written by a language model from this plasmid's Addgene catalogue record and pLannotate feature annotations shown in this document.]
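Description:
CYYR-bio-His is a mammalian expression plasmid built on the pTT3 backbone for producing the extracellular domain of human cysteine and tyrosine-rich protein 1 (CYYR1) as a soluble, secreted recombinant protein. It is maintained in E. coli through a high-copy ColE1/pUC-type origin and an ampicillin resistance gene. It also carries a fragment of the Epstein-Barr virus oriP, an element that supports episomal retention in cells expressing EBNA1 and is characteristic of vectors designed for high-yield transient transfection.

Expression is driven by the CMV immediate-early enhancer and promoter. These are followed by adenovirus-derived leader and splice sequences and a chimeric intron fragment, which the annotation software partly labels as adenoviral coding fragments, and transcription ends at a rabbit β-globin polyadenylation signal. The short, chemically synthesised ectodomain insert of about 200 bp sits between retained NotI and AscI sites. The feature table places a fragment resembling a mouse immunoglobulin heavy-chain signal sequence just upstream of the insert. The automated annotation matches the insert to the mouse Cyyr1 orthologue, whereas the catalogue entry records it as human, so the mouse label probably reflects homology rather than the actual source.

The insert is fused in frame to backbone-encoded C-terminal modules: rat CD4 domains 3 and 4, a peptide substrate for enzymatic biotinylation, a linker and a His tag. Of these, only the CD4 portion is annotated in the table. Tags of this kind generally allow antibody detection through the CD4 domains, oriented capture on streptavidin surfaces after biotinylation, and metal-affinity purification through the His tag. The associated publication describes a human platelet receptor protein microarray used to screen for extracellular receptor-ligand interactions, which indicates that this plasmid belongs to a library of ectodomain constructs made for that work.
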