Features (pLannotate 1.2.2; 19 found; start..end, strand, type, name):
    713..768     +  polyA_signal   β-globin poly(A) signal: rabbit β-globin polyadenylation signal (Gil and Proudfoot, 1987)
   1282..2963    -  rep_origin     oriP (fragment): Epstein-Barr virus oriP replication origin (Yates et al., 2000)
   3090..3194    +  promoter       AmpR promoter: bla
   3195..4055    +  CDS            AmpR: β-lactamase; bla; confers resistance to ampicillin, carbenicillin, and related antibiotics
   4226..4814    +  rep_origin     ori: high-copy-number ColE1/pMB1/pBR322/pUC origin of replication
   4997..5089    +  CDS            lacI (fragment): lac repressor; lacI; The lac repressor binds to the lac operator to inhibit transcription in E. coli. This inhibition can be relieved by adding lactose or isopropyl-β-D-thiogalactopyranoside (IPTG).
   5102..5123    +  protein_bind   CAP binding site: CAP binding activates transcription in the presence of cAMP. E. coli catabolite activator protein
   5138..5168    +  promoter       lac promoter: promoter for the E. coli lac operon
   5176..5192    +  protein_bind   lac operator: The lac repressor binds to the lac operator to inhibit transcription in E. coli. This inhibition can be relieved by adding lactose or isopropyl-β-D-thiogalactopyranoside (IPTG). lac repressor encoded by lacI
   5262..5278    +  promoter       tet promoter (fragment): E. coli promoter for tetracycline efflux protein gene
   5288..5313    -  CDS            bla(M) (fragment): β-lactamase lacking the signal sequence; bla(M); allows cytosolic expression of β-lactamase
   5487..5866    +  enhancer       CMV enhancer: human cytomegalovirus immediate early enhancer
   5868..6067    +  promoter       CMV promoter: human cytomegalovirus (CMV) immediate early promoter
   6135..6173    +  misc_feature   Ad SA (fragment): adenovirus major late transcript splice acceptor (Friedrich and Soriano, 1991)
   6206..6415    -  CDS            PTP (fragment): TERM_ADE02 - Experimental evidence at protein level: Swiss-Prot protein existence level 1. Protein covalently bound to the viral DNA that acts as a primer for viral genomic replication by DNA strand displacement. Assembles on the viral origin of replication in an initiation complex with viral polymerase, DBP, host NFIA and host POU2F1/OCT1. During initiation, the polymerase covalently couples the first dCTP with Ser- 580 of pTP. The terminal protein stimulates the template activity over 20 fold compared to protein-free templates. Neo-synthesized viral genomes are linked to two preterminal prot
   6446..6535    +  intron         chimeric intron (fragment): chimera between introns from adenovirus and immunoglobulin heavy chain genes
   6554..6600    +  CDS            IgH signal sequence (fragment): signal sequence from the mouse immunoglobulin heavy chain variable region
   6631..6813    +  CDS            Cyyr1 (fragment): CYYR1_MOUSE - Experimental evidence at protein level: Swiss-Prot protein existence level 1. From Mus musculus (Mouse).
   6802..553     +  CDS            Cd4 (fragment) (across the origin): CD4_RAT - Experimental evidence at protein level: Swiss-Prot protein existence level 1. Integral membrane glycoprotein that plays an essential role in the immune response and serves multiple functions in responses against both external and internal offenses. In T-cells, functions primarily as a coreceptor for MHC class II molecule:peptide complex. The antigens presented by class II peptides are derived from extracellular proteins while class I peptides are derived from cytosolic proteins. Interacts simultaneously with the T-cell receptor (TCR) and the MHC class II presented by antigen presenti
>Addgene plasmid #51875 | CYYR-bio-His | depositor full sequence | sequence record 79837 | CYYR-bio-His sequence 6821 bps
GTCGACCTCCATCACGGCCTATAAGAGTGAGGGGGAGTCAGCGGAGTTCTCCTTCCCACTCAACCTTGGA
GAGGAAAGCCTGCAGGGAGAGTTGAGATGGAAGGCAGAGAAGGCTCCTTCTTCCCAGTCCTGGATCACCT
TCTCCCTAAAGAACCAAAAGGTGTCTGTGCAGAAGTCTACTAGCAACCCCAAGTTCCAGCTGTCCGAAAC
GCTCCCACTCACCCTTCAGATACCCCAGGTCTCCCTTCAGTTTGCTGGTTCTGGCAACCTGACCCTGACT
CTGGACAGAGGGATACTGTATCAGGAAGTGAACCTGGTGGTGATGAAAGTGACTCAGCCCGACAGCAACA
CTTTGACCTGTGAGGTGATGGGACCCACCTCACCCAAGATGAGACTGATCTTGAAGCAGGAGAATCAGGA
GGCCAGGGTCTCCAGGCAGGAGAAAGTGATTCAAGTGCAGGCCCCTGAAGCAGGGGTGTGGCAATGTCTA
CTGAGTGAAGGTGAAGAGGTCAAGATGGACTCCAAGATCCAGGTTTTATCCAAAGGGTTGAATTCCGGCA
GCCTGCACCACATCCTGGACGCCCAGAAGATGCTGTGGAACCACAGGGACAGGAACCTGCCTCCTCTGGC
CCCTCTGGGCCCCCACCACCATCACCACCATTGAGTCTAGACACGTGATTAATTAAGGATCCCCCGACCT
CGACCTCTGGCTAATAAAGGAAATTTATTTTCATTGCAATAGTGTGTTGGAATTTTTTGTGTCTCTCACT
CGGAAGGACATATGGGAGGGCAAATCATTTGGTCGAGATCCCTCGGAGATCTCTAGCTAGAGGATCGATC
CCCGCCCCGGACGAACTAAACCTGACTACGACATCTCTGCCCCTTCTTCGCGGGGCAGTGCATGTAATCC
CTTCAGTTGGTTGGTACAACTTGCCAACTGGGCCCTGTTCCACATGTGACACGGGGGGGGACCAAACACA
AAGGGGTTCTCTGACTGTAGTTGACATCCTTATAAATGGATGTGCACATTTGCCAACACTGAGTGGCTTT
CATCCTGGAGCAGACTTTGCAGTCTGTGGACTGCAACACAACATTGCCTTTATGTGTAACTCTTGGCTGA
AGCTCTTACACCAATGCTGGGGGACATGTACCTCCCAGGGGCCCAGGAAGACTACGGGAGGCTACACCAA
CGTCAATCAGAGGGGCCTGTGTAGCTACCGATAAGCGGACCCTCAAGAGGGCATTAGCAATAGTGTTTAT
AAGGCCCCCTTGTTAACCCTAAACGGGTAGCATATGCTTCCCGGGTAGTAGTATATACTATCCAGACTAA
CCCTAATTCAATAGCATATGTTACCCAACGGGAAGCATATGCTATCGAATTAGGGTTAGTAAAAGGGTCC
TAAGGAACAGCGATATCTCCCACCCCATGAGCTGTCACGGTTTTATTTACATGGGGTCAGGATTCCACGA
GGGTAGTGAACCATTTTAGTCACAAGGGCAGTGGCTGAAGATCAAGGAGCGGGCAGTGAACTCTCCTGAA
TCTTCGCCTGCTTCTTCATTCTCCTTCGTTTAGCTAATAGAATAACTGCTGAGTTGTGAACAGTAAGGTG
TATGTGAGGTGCTCGAAAACAAGGTTTCAGGTGACGCCCCCAGAATAAAATTTGGACGGGGGGTTCAGTG
GTGGCATTGTGCTATGACACCAATATAACCCTCACAAACCCCTTGGGCAATAAATACTAGTGTAGGAATG
AAACATTCTGAATATCTTTAACAATAGAAATCCATGGGGTGGGGACAAGCCGTAAAGACTGGATGTCCAT
CTCACACGAATTTATGGCTATGGGCAACACATAATCCTAGTGCAATATGATACTGGGGTTATTAAGATGT
GTCCCAGGCAGGGACCAAGACAGGTGAACCATGTTGTTACACTCTATTTGTAACAAGGGGAAAGAGAGTG
GACGCCGACAGCAGCGGACTCCACTGGTTGTCTCTAACACCCCCGAAAATTAAACGGGGCTCCACGCCAA
TGGGGCCCATAAACAAAGACAAGTGGCCACTCTTTTTTTTGAAATTGTGGAGTGGGGGCACGCGTCAGCC
CCCACACGCCGCCCTGCGGTTTTGGACTGTAAAATAAGGGTGTAATAACTTGGCTGATTGTAACCCCGCT
AACCACTGCGGTCAAACCACTTGCCCACAAAACCACTAATGGCACCCCGGGGAATACCTGCATAAGTAGG
TGGGCGGGCCAAGATAGGGGCGCGATTGCTGCGATCTGGAGGACAAATTACACACACTTGCGCCTGAGCG
CCAAGCACAGGGTTGTTGGTCCTCATATTCACGAGGTCGCTGAGAGCACGGTGGGCTAATGTTGCCATGG
GTAGCATATACTACCCAAATATCTGGATAGCATATGCTATCCTAATCTATATCTGGGTAGCATAGGCTAT
CCTAATCTATATCTGGGTAGCATATGCTATCCTAATCTATATCTGGGTAGTATATGCTATCCTAATTTAT
ATCTGGGTAGCATAGGCTATCCTAATCTATATCTGGGTAGCATATGCTATCCTAATCTATATCTGGGTAG
TATATGCTATCCTAATCTGTATCCGGGTAGCATATGCTATCCTAATAGAGATTAGGGTAGTATATGCTAT
CCTAATTTATATCTGGGTAGCATATACTACCCAAATATCTGGATAGCATATGCTATCCTAATCTATATCT
GGGTAGCATATGCTATCCTAATCTATATCTGGGTAGCATAGGCTATCCTAATCTATATCTGGGTAGCATA
TGCTATCCTAATCTATATCTGGGTAGTATATGCTATCCTAATTTATATCTGGGTAGCATAGGCTATCCTA
ATCTATATCTGGGTAGCATATGCTATCCTAATCTATATCTGGGTAGTATATGCTATCCTAATCTGTATCC
GGGTAGCATATGCTATCCTCATGATAAGCTGTCAAACATGAGAATTTTCTTGAAGACGAAAGGGCCTCGT
GATACGCCTATTTTTATAGGTTAATGTCATGATAATAATGGTTTCTTAGACGTCAGGTGGCACTTTTCGG
GGAAATGTGCGCGGAACCCCTATTTGTTTATTTTTCTAAATACATTCAAATATGTATCCGCTCATGAGAC
AATAACCCTGATAAATGCTTCAATAATATTGAAAAAGGAAGAGTATGAGTATTCAACATTTCCGTGTCGC
CCTTATTCCCTTTTTTGCGGCATTTTGCCTTCCTGTTTTTGCTCACCCAGAAACGCTGGTGAAAGTAAAA
GATGCTGAAGATCAGTTGGGTGCACGAGTGGGTTACATCGAACTGGATCTCAACAGCGGTAAGATCCTTG
AGAGTTTTCGCCCCGAAGAACGTTTTCCAATGATGAGCACTTTTAAAGTTCTGCTATGTGGCGCGGTATT
ATCCCGTGTTGACGCCGGGCAAGAGCAACTCGGTCGCCGCATACACTATTCTCAGAATGACTTGGTTGAG
TACTCACCAGTCACAGAAAAGCATCTTACGGATGGCATGACAGTAAGAGAATTATGCAGTGCTGCCATAA
CCATGAGTGATAACACTGCGGCCAACTTACTTCTGACAACGATCGGAGGACCGAAGGAGCTAACCGCTTT
TTTGCACAACATGGGGGATCATGTAACTCGCCTTGATCGTTGGGAACCGGAGCTGAATGAAGCCATACCA
AACGACGAGCGTGACACCACGATGCCTGCAGCAATGGCAACAACGTTGCGCAAACTATTAACTGGCGAAC
TACTTACTCTAGCTTCCCGGCAACAATTAATAGACTGGATGGAGGCGGATAAAGTTGCAGGACCACTTCT
GCGCTCGGCCCTTCCGGCTGGCTGGTTTATTGCTGATAAATCTGGAGCCGGTGAGCGTGGGTCTCGCGGT
ATCATTGCAGCACTGGGGCCAGATGGTAAGCCCTCCCGTATCGTAGTTATCTACACGACGGGGAGTCAGG
CAACTATGGATGAACGAAATAGACAGATCGCTGAGATAGGTGCCTCACTGATTAAGCATTGGTAACTGTC
AGACCAAGTTTACTCATATATACTTTAGATTGATTTAAAACTTCATTTTTAATTTAAAAGGATCTAGGTG
AAGATCCTTTTTGATAATCTCATGACCAAAATCCCTTAACGTGAGTTTTCGTTCCACTGAGCGTCAGACC
CCGTAGAAAAGATCAAAGGATCTTCTTGAGATCCTTTTTTTCTGCGCGTAATCTGCTGCTTGCAAACAAA
AAAACCACCGCTACCAGCGGTGGTTTGTTTGCCGGATCAAGAGCTACCAACTCTTTTTCCGAAGGTAACT
GGCTTCAGCAGAGCGCAGATACCAAATACTGTTCTTCTAGTGTAGCCGTAGTTAGGCCACCACTTCAAGA
ACTCTGTAGCACCGCCTACATACCTCGCTCTGCTAATCCTGTTACCAGTGGCTGCTGCCAGTGGCGATAA
GTCGTGTCTTACCGGGTTGGACTCAAGACGATAGTTACCGGATAAGGCGCAGCGGTCGGGCTGAACGGGG
GGTTCGTGCACACAGCCCAGCTTGGAGCGAACGACCTACACCGAACTGAGATACCTACAGCGTGAGCTAT
GAGAAAGCGCCACGCTTCCCGAAGGGAGAAAGGCGGACAGGTATCCGGTAAGCGGCAGGGTCGGAACAGG
AGAGCGCACGAGGGAGCTTCCAGGGGGAAACGCCTGGTATCTTTATAGTCCTGTCGGGTTTCGCCACCTC
TGACTTGAGCGTCGATTTTTGTGATGCTCGTCAGGGGGGCGGAGCCTATGGAAAAACGCCAGCAACGCGG
CCTTTTTACGGTTCCTGGCCTTTTGCTGGCCTTTTGCTCACATGTTCTTTCCTGCGTTATCCCCTGATTC
TGTGGATAACCGTATTACCGCCTTTGAGTGAGCTGATACCGCTCGCCGCAGCCGAACGACCGAGCGCAGC
GAGTCAGTGAGCGAGGAAGCGGAAGAGCGCCCAATACGCAAACCGCCTCTCCCCGCGCGTTGGCCGATTC
ATTAATGCAGCTGGCACGACAGGTTTCCCGACTGGAAAGCGGGCAGTGAGCGCAACGCAATTAATGTGAG
TTAGCTCACTCATTAGGCACCCCAGGCTTTACACTTTATGCTTCCGGCTCGTATGTTGTGTGGAATTGTG
AGCGGATAACAATTTCACACAGGAAACAGCTATGACCATGATTACGCCAAGCTCTAGCTAGAGGTCGACC
AATTCTCATGTTTGACAGCTTATCATCGCAGATCCGGGCAACGTTGTTGCCATTGCTGCAGGCGCAGAAC
TGGTAGGTATGGAAGATCTATACATTGAATCAATATTGGCAATTAGCCATATTAGTCATTGGTTATATAG
CATAAATCAATATTGGCTATTGGCCATTGCATACGTTGTATCTATATCATAATATGTACATTTATATTGG
CTCATGTCCAATATGACCGCCATGTTGACATTGATTATTGACTAGTTATTAATAGTAATCAATTACGGGG
TCATTAGTTCATAGCCCATATATGGAGTTCCGCGTTACATAACTTACGGTAAATGGCCCGCCTGGCTGAC
CGCCCAACGACCCCCGCCCATTGACGTCAATAATGACGTATGTTCCCATAGTAACGCCAATAGGGACTTT
CCATTGACGTCAATGGGTGGAGTATTTACGGTAAACTGCCCACTTGGCAGTACATCAAGTGTATCATATG
CCAAGTCCGCCCCCTATTGACGTCAATGACGGTAAATGGCCCGCCTGGCATTATGCCCAGTACATGACCT
TACGGGACTTTCCTACTTGGCAGTACATCTACGTATTAGTCATCGCTATTACCATGGTGATGCGGTTTTG
GCAGTACACCAATGGGCGTGGATAGCGGTTTGACTCACGGGGATTTCCAAGTCTCCACCCCATTGACGTC
AATGGGAGTTTGTTTTGGCACCAAAATCAACGGGACTTTCCAAAATGTCGTAATAACCCCGCCCCGTTGA
CGCAAATGGGCGGTAGGCGTGTACGGTGGGAGGTCTATATAAGCAGAGCTCGTTTAGTGAACCGTCAGAT
CCTCACTCTCTTCCGCATCGCTGTCTGCGAGGGCCAGCTGTTGGGCTCGCGGTTGAGGACAAACTCTTCG
CGGTCTTTCCAGTACTCTTGGATCGGAAACCCGTCGGCCTCCGAACGGTACTCCGCCACCGAGGGACCTG
AGCGAGTCCGCATCGACCGGATCGGAAAACCTCTCGAGAAAGGCGTCTAACCAGTCACAGTCGCAAGGTA
GGCTGAGCACCGTGGCGGGCGGCAGCGGGTGGCGGTCGGGGTTGTTTCTGGCGGAGGTGCTGCTGATGAT
GTAATTAAAGTAGGCGGTCTTGAGACGGCGGATGGTCGAGGTGAGGTGTGGCAGGCTTGAGATCCAGCTG
TTGGGGTGAGTACTCCCTCTCAAAAGCGGGCATTACTTCTGCGCTAAGATTGTCAGTTTCCAAAAACGAG
GAGGATTTGATATTCACCTGGCCCGATCTGGCCATACACTTGAGTGACAATGACATCCACTTTGCCTTTC
TCTCCACAGGTGTCCACTCCCAGGTCCAAGTTTAAACTGCGGCCGCCACCATGGATGCCCCTAGACTGCC
CGTCAGACCCGGCGTGCTGCTGCCTAAGCTGGTGCTGCTGTTCGTGTACGCCGACGACTGTCTGGCCCAG
TGCGGCAAGGACTGCAAGAGCTACTGCTGCGACGGCACCACCCCCTACTGCTGCAGCTACTACGCCTACA
TCGGCAACATCCTGAGCGGCACCGGCGCGCC
