>Addgene plasmid #51875 | CYYR-bio-His | addgene partial sequence | sequence record 94528 | pMT2-F 5'-TTGCCTTTCTCTCCACAGGT-3'
ACTGCGGCCGCCACCATGGATGCCCCTAGACTGCCCGTCAGACCCGGCGTGCTGCTGCCTAAGCTGGTGC
TGCTGTTCGTGTACGCCGACGACTGTCTGGCCCAGTGCGGCAAGGACTGCAAGAGCTACTGCTGCGACGG
CACCACCCCCTACTGCTGCAGCTACTACGCCTACATCGGCAACATCCTGAGCGGCACCGGCGCGCCGTCG
ACCTCCATCACGGCCTATAAGAGTGAGGGGGAGTCAGCGGAGTTCTCCTTCCCACTCAACCTTGGAGAGG
AAAGCCTGCAGGGAGAGTTGAGATGGAAGGCAGAGAAGGCTCCTTCTTCCCAGTCCTGGATCACCTTCTC
CCTAAAGAACCAAAAGGTGTCTGTGCAGAAGTCTACTAGCAACCCCAAGTTCCAGCTGTCCGAAACGCTC
CCACTCACCCTTCAGATACCCCAGGTCTCCCTTCAGTTTGCTGGTTCTGGCAACCTGACCCTGACTCTGG
ACAGAGGGATACTGTATCAGGAAGTGAACCTGGTGGTGATGAAAGTGACTCAGCCCGACAGCAACACTTT
GACCTGTGAGGTGATGGGACCCACCTCACCCAAGATGAGACTGATCTTGAAGCAGGAGAATCAGGAGGCC
AGGGTCTCCAGGCAGGAGAAAGTGATTCAAGTGCAGGCCCCTGAAGCAGGGGTGTGGCAATGTCTACTGA
GTGAAGGTGAAGAGGTCAAGATGGACTCCAAGATCCAGGTTTTATCCAAAGGGTTGAATTCCGGCAGCCT
GCACCACATCCTGGACGCCCAGAAGATGCTGTGGAACCACAGGGACAGGAACCTGCCTCCTCTGG
