>Addgene plasmid #51875 | CYYR-bio-His | addgene partial sequence | sequence record 94771 | rb_glob_PA_term-R 5'-CCCATATGTCCTTCCGAGTG-3'
ATAAATTTCCTTTATTAGCCAGAGGTCGAGGTCGGGGGATCCTTAATTAATCACGTGTCTAGACTCAATG
GTGGTGATGGTGGTGGGGGCCCAGAGGGGCCAGAGGAGGCAGGTTCCTGTCCCTGTGGTTCCACAGCATC
TTCTGGGCGTCCAGGATGTGGTGCAGGCTGCCGGAATTCAACCCTTTGGATAAAACCTGGATCTTGGAGT
CCATCTTGACCTCTTCACCTTCACTCAGTAGACATTGCCACACCCCTGCTTCAGGGGCCTGCACTTGAAT
CACTTTCTCCTGCCTGGAGACCCTGGCCTCCTGATTCTCCTGCTTCAAGATCAGTCTCATCTTGGGTGAG
GTGGGTCCCATCACCTCACAGGTCAAAGTGTTGCTGTCGGGCTGAGTCACTTTCATCACCACCAGGTTCA
CTTCCTGATACAGTATCCCTCTGTCCAGAGTCAGGGTCAGGTTGCCAGAACCAGCAAACTGAAGGGAGAC
CTGGGGTATCTGAAGGGTGAGTGGGAGCGTTTCGGACAGCTGGAACTTGGGGTTGCTAGTAGACTTCTGC
ACAGACACCTTTTGGTTCTTTAGGGAGAAGGTGATCCAGGACTGGGAAGAAGGAGCCTTCTCTGCCTTCC
ATCTCAACTCTCCCTGCAGGCTTTCCTCTCCAAGGTTGAGTGGGAAGGAGAACTCCGCTGACTCCCCCTC
ACTCTTATAGGCCGTGATGGAGGTCGACGGCGCGCCGGTGCCGCTCAGGATGTTGCCGATGTA
